Addgene plasmid #124174: KA2895_pPB-TREtight-TATAmin-cHA-IRESH2BmKO2
Purpose: (Empty Backbone) piggyBac-based Dox-inducible expression (weak)
Depositing lab: Hans Schöler. Depositing organization: Max Planck Institute for Molecular Biomedicine. Publication: Esrrb Unlocks Silenced Enhancers for Reprogramming to Naive Pluripotency. Adachi K, Kopp W, Wu G, Heising S, Greber B, Stehling M, Arauzo-Bravo MJ, Boerno ST, Timmermann B, Vingron M, Scholer HR. Cell Stem Cell. 2018 Aug 2;23(2):266-275.e6. doi: 10.1016/j.stem.2018.05.020. Epub 2018 Jun 14. PubMed 29910149.
Backbone
  Vector backbone: Unknown
  Vector type: Mammalian Expression
Growth in bacteria
  Bacterial resistance: Ampicillin, 100 μg/mL
  Growth temperature: 37°C
  Growth strain: DH5alpha
  Copy number: High Copy
Gene/Insert
  Gene/Insert name: None
Terms and licenses: Academic/Nonprofit Terms; Industry Terms: Not Available to Industry
Depositor comments: MCS: EcoRI-EcoRI
How to cite: KA2895_pPB-TREtight-TATAmin-cHA-IRESH2BmKO2 was a gift from Hans Schöler (Addgene plasmid # 124174 ; http://n2t.net/addgene:124174 ; RRID:Addgene_124174)
