[The description below was written by a language model from this plasmid's Addgene catalogue record and pLannotate feature annotations shown in this document.]
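Description:
KA2895_pPB-TREtight-TATAmin-cHA-IRESH2BmKO2 is an empty mammalian expression backbone for piggyBac transposon-based, doxycycline-inducible expression at deliberately weak levels. The parental backbone is recorded as unknown, but the annotated bacterial elements (lacZα fragment, T7 and T3 promoters, lac promoter/operator remnants, f1 ori) suggest a pBluescript-type cloning plasmid. It replicates in E. coli from a high-copy ColE1/pUC origin and is selected with ampicillin through the AmpR β-lactamase gene. The piggyBac terminal repeats implied by the "pPB" name are not annotated in either feature table, so their positions are not given. No mammalian selection marker is annotated either.

The expression cassette begins with an array of tet operators from the tight TRE promoter, coupled to a minimal TATA-box promoter (minP) instead of the usual minimal CMV core, which fits the stated "weak" inducible output. A PGK poly(A) fragment lies just upstream and may limit read-through into the cassette. Downstream is a small cloning site, described by the depositor as EcoRI-EcoRI, into which a gene of interest is inserted. The "cHA" in the name implies a C-terminal HA tag, although no such feature is annotated. An EMCV IRES then drives translation of human histone H2B, apparently fused to the orange fluorescent protein mKO2, from the same transcript, giving a nuclear reporter of induced cells, and a bGH poly(A) signal terminates the unit.

Induction requires a Tet transactivator supplied separately, and genomic integration requires piggyBac transposase. The associated publication concerns reprogramming to naive pluripotency. The depositor and sequencing-derived records (6,044 and 6,052 nt) show essentially the same architecture.
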