Features (pLannotate 1.2.2; 27 found; start..end, strand, type, name):
     30..458     -  rep_origin     f1 ori (sequence partly withheld): f1 bacteriophage origin of replication; arrow indicates direction of (+) strand synthesis
    463..620     -  CDS            lacZα (fragment): LacZα fragment of β-galactosidase; lacZ fragment
    623..641     +  promoter       T7 promoter: promoter for bacteriophage T7 RNA polymerase
    963..1034    +  polyA_signal   PGK poly(A) signal (fragment): mouse phosphoglycerate kinase 1 polyadenylation signal
   1060..1078    +  protein_bind   tet operator: tetO; bacterial operator O2 for the tetR and tetA genes tetracycline repressor TetR
   1096..1114    +  protein_bind   tet operator: tetO; bacterial operator O2 for the tetR and tetA genes tetracycline repressor TetR
   1238..1256    +  protein_bind   tet operator: tetO; bacterial operator O2 for the tetR and tetA genes tetracycline repressor TetR
   1274..1292    +  protein_bind   tet operator: tetO; bacterial operator O2 for the tetR and tetA genes tetracycline repressor TetR
   1327..1358    +  promoter       minP: minimal TATA-box promoter with low basal activity
   1455..1478    -  misc_feature   MCS (fragment): pBluescript multiple cloning site
   1480..2052    +  misc_feature   IRES: internal ribosome entry site (IRES) of the encephalomyocarditis virus (EMCV)
   2066..2443    +  CDS            H2B (sequence withheld): human histone H2B; HIST1H2BJ
   2462..3115    +  CDS            mKO2: mKO2 is a basic (constitutively fluorescent) orange fluorescent protein published in 2008, derived from Verrillofungia concinna. It has moderate acid sensitivity.
   3158..3382    +  polyA_signal   bGH poly(A) signal: bovine growth hormone polyadenylation signal
   3386..3402    +  promoter       SV40 promoter (fragment): SV40 enhancer and early promoter
   3453..3469    -  protein_bind   lac operator: The lac repressor binds to the lac operator to inhibit transcription in E. coli. This inhibition can be relieved by adding lactose or isopropyl-β-D-thiogalactopyranoside (IPTG). lac repressor encoded by lacI
   3477..3507    -  promoter       lac promoter: promoter for the E. coli lac operon
   3522..3543    -  protein_bind   CAP binding site: CAP binding activates transcription in the presence of cAMP. E. coli catabolite activator protein
   3556..3595    -  CDS            lacI (fragment): lac repressor; lacI; The lac repressor binds to the lac operator to inhibit transcription in E. coli. This inhibition can be relieved by adding lactose or isopropyl-β-D-thiogalactopyranoside (IPTG).
   3856..3874    -  promoter       T3 promoter: promoter for bacteriophage T3 RNA polymerase
   3919..3935    -  protein_bind   lac operator: The lac repressor binds to the lac operator to inhibit transcription in E. coli. This inhibition can be relieved by adding lactose or isopropyl-β-D-thiogalactopyranoside (IPTG). lac repressor encoded by lacI
   3943..3973    -  promoter       lac promoter: promoter for the E. coli lac operon
   3988..4009    -  protein_bind   CAP binding site: CAP binding activates transcription in the presence of cAMP. E. coli catabolite activator protein
   4022..4114    -  CDS            lacI (fragment): lac repressor; lacI; The lac repressor binds to the lac operator to inhibit transcription in E. coli. This inhibition can be relieved by adding lactose or isopropyl-β-D-thiogalactopyranoside (IPTG).
   4297..4885    -  rep_origin     ori: high-copy-number ColE1/pMB1/pBR322/pUC origin of replication
   5056..5916    -  CDS            AmpR: β-lactamase; bla; confers resistance to ampicillin, carbenicillin, and related antibiotics
   5917..6021    -  promoter       AmpR promoter: bla
>Addgene plasmid #124174 | KA2895_pPB-TREtight-TATAmin-cHA-IRESH2BmKO2 | depositor full sequence | sequence record 236411 | Full Sequence
CTAAATTGTAAGCGTTAATATTTTGTTAAAATTCGCGTTAAATTTTTGTTAAATCAGCTCATTTTTTAAC
CAATAGGCCGAAATCGGCAAAATCCCTTATAAATCAAAAGAATAGACCGAGATAGGGT
[37 nt withheld, positions 129-165]
AAAGAACGTGGACTCCAACGTCAAAGG
[49 nt withheld, positions 193-241]
T
[91 nt withheld, positions 243-333]
G
[124 nt withheld, positions 335-458]
CCCATTCGCCATTCAGGCTGCGCAACTGTTGGGAAGGGCGATCGGTGCGGGCCTCTTCGCTATTACGCCA
GCTGGCGAAAGGGGGATGTGCTGCAAGGCGATTAAGTTGGGTAACGCCAGGGTTTTCCCAGTCACGACGT
TGTAAAACGACGGCCAGTGAATTGTAATACGACTCACTATAGGGCGAATTGGGTACCTTAACCCTAGAAA
GATAGTCTGCGTAAAATTGACGCATGCATTCTTGAAATATTGCTCTCTCTTTCTAAATAGCGCGAATCCG
TCGCTGTGCATTTAGGACATCTCAGTCGCCGCTTGGAGCTCCCGTGAGGCGTGCTTGTCAATGAGGTAAG
TGTCACTGATTTTGAACTATAACGACCGCGTGAGTCAAAATGACGCATGATTATCTTTTACGTGACTTTT
AAGATTTAACTCATACGATAATTATATTGTTATTTCATGTTCTACTTACGTGATAACTTATTATATATAT
ATTTTCTTGTTATAGATATCATAATTTAAACAAGCAAAACCAAATTAAGGGCCAGCTCATTCCTCCCACT
CATGATCTATAGATCTTCTAGTGATTTATAGGTCTCGCAGATCCCTATCAGTGATAGAGAACGTATGTCG
AGTTTACTCCCTATCAGTGATAGAGAACGATGTCGAGTTTACTCCCTATCAGTGATAGAGAACGTATGTC
GAGTTTACTCCCTATCAGTGATAGAGAACGTATGTCGAGTTTACTCCCTATCAGTGATAGAGAACGTATG
TCGAGTTTATCCCTATCAGTGATAGAGAACGTATGTCGAGTTTACTCCCTATCAGTGATAGAGATGATAG
AGACCTATAAATCCCGCGGCCATGACACTAGAGGGTATATAATGGAAGCTCGACTTCCAGCTTGGCAATC
CGGTACTGTTGGTAAGAATTCCTCGAGACGCGTGACTAGTGCCATGGCCTACCCATACGACGTGCCAGAC
TACGCCTAGCGGCCGCTCGATAAGCTTGATATCGAATTCCGCCCCTCTCCCTCCCCCCCCCCTAACGTTA
CTGGCCGAAGCCGCTTGGAATAAGGCCGGTGTGCGTTTGTCTATATGTTATTTTCCACCATATTGCCGTC
TTTTGGCAATGTGAGGGCCCGGAAACCTGGCCCTGTCTTCTTGACGAGCATTCCTAGGGGTCTTTCCCCT
CTCGCCAAAGGAATGCAAGGTCTGTTGAATGTCGTGAAGGAAGCAGTTCCTCTGGAAGCTTCTTGAAGAC
AAACAACGTCTGTAGCGACCCTTTGCAGGCAGCGGAACCCCCCACCTGGCGACAGGTGCCTCTGCGGCCA
AAAGCCACGTGTATAAGATACACCTGCAAAGGCGGCACAACCCCAGTGCCACGTTGTGAGTTGGATAGTT
GTGGAAAGAGTCAAATGGCTCTCCTCAAGCGTATTCAACAAGGGGCTGAAGGATGCCCAGAAGGTACCCC
ATTGTATGGGATCTGATCTGGGGCCTCGGTGCACATGCTTTACATGTGTTTAGTCGAGGTTAAAAAACGT
CTAGGCCCCCCGAACCACGGGGACGTGGTTTTCCTTTGAAAAACACGATGATAATATGGCCACAACC
[378 nt withheld, positions 2066-2443]
CTCGAGACTAGTGCCACCATGGTGAGTGTGATTAAACCAGAGATGAAGATGAGGTACTACATGGACGGCT
CCGTCAATGGGCATGAGTTCACAATTGAAGGTGAAGGCACAGGCAGACCTTACGAGGGACATCAAGAGAT
GACACTACGCGTCACAATGGCCGAGGGCGGGCCAATGCCTTTCGCGTTTGACTTAGTGTCACACGTGTTC
TGTTACGGCCACAGAGTATTTACTAAATATCCAGAAGAGATACCAGACTATTTCAAACAAGCATTTCCTG
AAGGCCTGTCATGGGAAAGGTCGTTGGAGTTCGAAGATGGTGGGTCCGCTTCAGTCAGTGCGCATATAAG
CCTTAGAGGAAACACCTTCTACCACAAATCCAAATTTACTGGGGTTAACTTTCCTGCCGATGGTCCTATC
ATGCAAAACCAAAGTGTTGATTGGGAGCCATCAACCGAGAAAATTACTGCCAGCGACGGAGTTCTGAAGG
GTGATGTTACGATGTACCTAAAACTTGAAGGAGGCGGCAATCACAAATGCCAAATGAAGACTACTTACAA
GGCGGCAAAAGAGATTCTTGAAATGCCAGGAGACCATTACATCGGCCATCGCCTCGTCAGGAAAACCGAA
GGCAACATTACTGAGCAGGTAGAAGATGCAGTAGCTCATTCCGCTAGCTGAATCGATGATCTAGAGCTCG
CTGATCAGCCTCGACTGTGCCTTCTAGTTGCCAGCCATCTGTTGTTTGCCCCTCCCCCGTGCCTTCCTTG
ACCCTGGAAGGTGCCACTCCCACTGTCCTTTCCTAATAAAATGAGGAAATTGCATCGCATTGTCTGAGTA
GGTGTCATTCTATTCTGGGGGGTGGGGTGGGGCAGGACAGCAAGGGGGAGGATTGGGAAGACAATAGCAG
GCATGCTGGGGATGCGGTGGGCTCTATGGCTTCTGAGGCGGAAAGAACCTGCAGCCCAAGCTTGGCGTAA
TCATGGTCATAGCTGTTTCCTGTGTGAAATTGTTATCCGCTCACAATTCCACACAACATACGAGCCGGAA
GCATAAAGTGTAAAGCCTGGGGTGCCTAATGAGTGAGCTAACTCACATTAATTGCGTTGCGCTCACTGCC
CGCTTTCCAGTCGGGAAACCTGTCGTGCCAGCGGATCCTTTGTTACTTTATAGAAGAAATTTTGAGTTTT
TGTTTTTTTTTAATAAATAAATAAACATAAATAAATTGTTTGTTGAATTTATTATTAGTATGTAAGTGTA
AATATAATAAAACTTAATATCTATTCAAATTAATAAATAAACCTCGATATACAGACCGATAAAACACATG
CGTCAATTTTACGCATGATTATCTTTAACGTACGTCACAATATGATTATCTTTCTAGGGTTAAAGAGCTC
CAGCTTTTGTTCCCTTTAGTGAGGGTTAATTTCGAGCTTGGCGTAATCATGGTCATAGCTGTTTCCTGTG
TGAAATTGTTATCCGCTCACAATTCCACACAACATACGAGCCGGAAGCATAAAGTGTAAAGCCTGGGGTG
CCTAATGAGTGAGCTAACTCACATTAATTGCGTTGCGCTCACTGCCCGCTTTCCAGTCGGGAAACCTGTC
GTGCCAGCTGCATTAATGAATCGGCCAACGCGCGGGGAGAGGCGGTTTGCGTATTGGGCGCTCTTCCGCT
TCCTCGCTCACTGACTCGCTGCGCTCGGTCGTTCGGCTGCGGCGAGCGGTATCAGCTCACTCAAAGGCGG
TAATACGGTTATCCACAGAATCAGGGGATAACGCAGGAAAGAACATGTGAGCAAAAGGCCAGCAAAAGGC
CAGGAACCGTAAAAAGGCCGCGTTGCTGGCGTTTTTCCATAGGCTCCGCCCCCCTGACGAGCATCACAAA
AATCGACGCTCAAGTCAGAGGTGGCGAAACCCGACAGGACTATAAAGATACCAGGCGTTTCCCCCTGGAA
GCTCCCTCGTGCGCTCTCCTGTTCCGACCCTGCCGCTTACCGGATACCTGTCCGCCTTTCTCCCTTCGGG
AAGCGTGGCGCTTTCTCATAGCTCACGCTGTAGGTATCTCAGTTCGGTGTAGGTCGTTCGCTCCAAGCTG
GGCTGTGTGCACGAACCCCCCGTTCAGCCCGACCGCTGCGCCTTATCCGGTAACTATCGTCTTGAGTCCA
ACCCGGTAAGACACGACTTATCGCCACTGGCAGCAGCCACTGGTAACAGGATTAGCAGAGCGAGGTATGT
AGGCGGTGCTACAGAGTTCTTGAAGTGGTGGCCTAACTACGGCTACACTAGAAGGACAGTATTTGGTATC
TGCGCTCTGCTGAAGCCAGTTACCTTCGGAAAAAGAGTTGGTAGCTCTTGATCCGGCAAACAAACCACCG
CTGGTAGCGGTGGTTTTTTTGTTTGCAAGCAGCAGATTACGCGCAGAAAAAAAGGATCTCAAGAAGATCC
TTTGATCTTTTCTACGGGGTCTGACGCTCAGTGGAACGAAAACTCACGTTAAGGGATTTTGGTCATGAGA
TTATCAAAAAGGATCTTCACCTAGATCCTTTTAAATTAAAAATGAAGTTTTAAATCAATCTAAAGTATAT
ATGAGTAAACTTGGTCTGACAGTTACCAATGCTTAATCAGTGAGGCACCTATCTCAGCGATCTGTCTATT
TCGTTCATCCATAGTTGCCTGACTCCCCGTCGTGTAGATAACTACGATACGGGAGGGCTTACCATCTGGC
CCCAGTGCTGCAATGATACCGCGAGACCCACGCTCACCGGCTCCAGATTTATCAGCAATAAACCAGCCAG
CCGGAAGGGCCGAGCGCAGAAGTGGTCCTGCAACTTTATCCGCCTCCATCCAGTCTATTAATTGTTGCCG
GGAAGCTAGAGTAAGTAGTTCGCCAGTTAATAGTTTGCGCAACGTTGTTGCCATTGCTACAGGCATCGTG
GTGTCACGCTCGTCGTTTGGTATGGCTTCATTCAGCTCCGGTTCCCAACGATCAAGGCGAGTTACATGAT
CCCCCATGTTGTGCAAAAAAGCGGTTAGCTCCTTCGGTCCTCCGATCGTTGTCAGAAGTAAGTTGGCCGC
AGTGTTATCACTCATGGTTATGGCAGCACTGCATAATTCTCTTACTGTCATGCCATCCGTAAGATGCTTT
TCTGTGACTGGTGAGTACTCAACCAAGTCATTCTGAGAATAGTGTATGCGGCGACCGAGTTGCTCTTGCC
CGGCGTCAATACGGGATAATACCGCGCCACATAGCAGAACTTTAAAAGTGCTCATCATTGGAAAACGTTC
TTCGGGGCGAAAACTCTCAAGGATCTTACCGCTGTTGAGATCCAGTTCGATGTAACCCACTCGTGCACCC
AACTGATCTTCAGCATCTTTTACTTTCACCAGCGTTTCTGGGTGAGCAAAAACAGGAAGGCAAAATGCCG
CAAAAAAGGGAATAAGGGCGACACGGAAATGTTGAATACTCATACTCTTCCTTTTTCAATATTATTGAAG
CATTTATCAGGGTTATTGTCTCATGAGCGGATACATATTTGAATGTATTTAGAAAAATAAACAAATAGGG
GTTCCGCGCACATTTCCCCGAAAAGTGCCAC
