Features (pLannotate 1.2.2; 27 found; start..end, strand, type, name):
    133..151     +  promoter       T7 promoter: promoter for bacteriophage T7 RNA polymerase
    473..544     +  polyA_signal   PGK poly(A) signal (fragment): mouse phosphoglycerate kinase 1 polyadenylation signal
    570..588     +  protein_bind   tet operator: tetO; bacterial operator O2 for the tetR and tetA genes tetracycline repressor TetR
    598..802     +  promoter       tight TRE promoter (fragment): Tet-responsive promoter PTight, consisting of seven tet operator sequences followed by the minimal CMV promoter
    606..624     +  protein_bind   tet operator: tetO; bacterial operator O2 for the tetR and tetA genes tetracycline repressor TetR
    784..802     +  protein_bind   tet operator: tetO; bacterial operator O2 for the tetR and tetA genes tetracycline repressor TetR
    837..868     +  promoter       minP: minimal TATA-box promoter with low basal activity
    965..988     -  misc_feature   MCS (fragment): pBluescript multiple cloning site
   1108..1570    +  misc_feature   IRES: internal ribosome entry site (IRES) of the encephalomyocarditis virus (EMCV)
   1584..1961    +  CDS            H2B (sequence withheld): human histone H2B; HIST1H2BJ
   1980..2633    +  CDS            mKO2: mKO2 is a basic (constitutively fluorescent) orange fluorescent protein published in 2008, derived from Verrillofungia concinna. It has moderate acid sensitivity.
   2676..2900    +  polyA_signal   bGH poly(A) signal: bovine growth hormone polyadenylation signal
   2904..2920    +  promoter       SV40 promoter (fragment): SV40 enhancer and early promoter
   2971..2987    -  protein_bind   lac operator: The lac repressor binds to the lac operator to inhibit transcription in E. coli. This inhibition can be relieved by adding lactose or isopropyl-β-D-thiogalactopyranoside (IPTG). lac repressor encoded by lacI
   2995..3025    -  promoter       lac promoter: promoter for the E. coli lac operon
   3040..3061    -  protein_bind   CAP binding site: CAP binding activates transcription in the presence of cAMP. E. coli catabolite activator protein
   3074..3113    -  CDS            lacI (fragment): lac repressor; lacI; The lac repressor binds to the lac operator to inhibit transcription in E. coli. This inhibition can be relieved by adding lactose or isopropyl-β-D-thiogalactopyranoside (IPTG).
   3374..3392    -  promoter       T3 promoter: promoter for bacteriophage T3 RNA polymerase
   3437..3453    -  protein_bind   lac operator: The lac repressor binds to the lac operator to inhibit transcription in E. coli. This inhibition can be relieved by adding lactose or isopropyl-β-D-thiogalactopyranoside (IPTG). lac repressor encoded by lacI
   3461..3491    -  promoter       lac promoter: promoter for the E. coli lac operon
   3506..3527    -  protein_bind   CAP binding site: CAP binding activates transcription in the presence of cAMP. E. coli catabolite activator protein
   3540..3632    -  CDS            lacI (fragment): lac repressor; lacI; The lac repressor binds to the lac operator to inhibit transcription in E. coli. This inhibition can be relieved by adding lactose or isopropyl-β-D-thiogalactopyranoside (IPTG).
   3815..4403    -  rep_origin     ori: high-copy-number ColE1/pMB1/pBR322/pUC origin of replication
   4574..5434    -  CDS            AmpR: β-lactamase; bla; confers resistance to ampicillin, carbenicillin, and related antibiotics
   5435..5539    -  promoter       AmpR promoter: bla
   5592..6020    -  rep_origin     f1 ori (sequence partly withheld): f1 bacteriophage origin of replication; arrow indicates direction of (+) strand synthesis
   6025..130     -  CDS            lacZα (fragment) (across the origin): LacZα fragment of β-galactosidase; lacZ fragment
>Addgene plasmid #124174 | KA2895_pPB-TREtight-TATAmin-cHA-IRESH2BmKO2 | addgene full sequence | sequence record 239660 | Addgene NGS Result
GAAGGGCGATCGGTGCGGGCCTCTTCGCTATTACGCCAGCTGGCGAAAGGGGGATGTGCTGCAAGGCGAT
TAAGTTGGGTAACGCCAGGGTTTTCCCAGTCACGACGTTGTAAAACGACGGCCAGTGAATTGTAATACGA
CTCACTATAGGGCGAATTGGGTACCTTAACCCTAGAAAGATAGTCTGCGTAAAATTGACGCATGCATTCT
TGAAATATTGCTCTCTCTTTCTAAATAGCGCGAATCCGTCGCTGTGCATTTAGGACATCTCAGTCGCCGC
TTGGAGCTCCCGTGAGGCGTGCTTGTCAATGAGGTAAGTGTCACTGATTTTGAACTATAACGACCGCGTG
AGTCAAAATGACGCATGATTATCTTTTACGTGACTTTTAAGATTTAACTCATACGATAATTATATTGTTA
TTTCATGTTCTACTTACGTGATAACTTATTATATATATATTTTCTTGTTATAGATATCATAATTTAAACA
AGCAAAACCAAATTAAGGGCCAGCTCATTCCTCCCACTCATGATCTATAGATCTTCTAGTGATTTATAGG
TCTCGCAGATCCCTATCAGTGATAGAGAACGTATGTCGAGTTTACTCCCTATCAGTGATAGAGAACGATG
TCGAGTTTACTCCCTATCAGTGATAGAGAACGTATGTCGAGTTTACTCCCTATCAGTGATAGAGAACGTA
TGTCGAGTTTACTCCCTATCAGTGATAGAGAACGTATGTCGAGTTTATCCCTATCAGTGATAGAGAACGT
ATGTCGAGTTTACTCCCTATCAGTGATAGAGATGATAGAGACCTATAAATCCCGCGGCCATGACACTAGA
GGGTATATAATGGAAGCTCGACTTCCAGCTTGGCAATCCGGTACTGTTGGTAAGAATTCCTCGAGACGCG
TGACTAGTGCCATGGCCTACCCATACGACGTGCCAGACTACGCCTAGCGGCCGCTCGATAAGCTTGATAT
CGAATTCCGCCCCCCCCCCCTCTCCCTCCCCCCCCCCTAACGTTACTGGCCGAAGCCGCTTGGAATAAGG
CCGGTGTGCGTTTGTCTATATGTTATTTTCCACCATATTGCCGTCTTTTGGCAATGTGAGGGCCCGGAAA
CCTGGCCCTGTCTTCTTGACGAGCATTCCTAGGGGTCTTTCCCCTCTCGCCAAAGGAATGCAAGGTCTGT
TGAATGTCGTGAAGGAAGCAGTTCCTCTGGAAGCTTCTTGAAGACAAACAACGTCTGTAGCGACCCTTTG
CAGGCAGCGGAACCCCCCACCTGGCGACAGGTGCCTCTGCGGCCAAAAGCCACGTGTATAAGATACACCT
GCAAAGGCGGCACAACCCCAGTGCCACGTTGTGAGTTGGATAGTTGTGGAAAGAGTCAAATGGCTCTCCT
CAAGCGTATTCAACAAGGGGCTGAAGGATGCCCAGAAGGTACCCCATTGTATGGGATCTGATCTGGGGCC
TCGGTGCACATGCTTTACATGTGTTTAGTCGAGGTTAAAAAAACGTCTAGGCCCCCCGAACCACGGGGAC
GTGGTTTTCCTTTGAAAAACACGATGATAATATGGCCACAACC
[378 nt withheld, positions 1584-1961]
CTCGAGACTAGTGCCACCATGGTGAGTGTGATTAAACCAGAGATGAAGATGAGGTACTACATGGACGGCT
CCGTCAATGGGCATGAGTTCACAATTGAAGGTGAAGGCACAGGCAGACCTTACGAGGGACATCAAGAGAT
GACACTACGCGTCACAATGGCCGAGGGCGGGCCAATGCCTTTCGCGTTTGACTTAGTGTCACACGTGTTC
TGTTACGGCCACAGAGTATTTACTAAATATCCAGAAGAGATACCAGACTATTTCAAACAAGCATTTCCTG
AAGGCCTGTCATGGGAAAGGTCGTTGGAGTTCGAAGATGGTGGGTCCGCTTCAGTCAGTGCGCATATAAG
CCTTAGAGGAAACACCTTCTACCACAAATCCAAATTTACTGGGGTTAACTTTCCTGCCGATGGTCCTATC
ATGCAAAACCAAAGTGTTGATTGGGAGCCATCAACCGAGAAAATTACTGCCAGCGACGGAGTTCTGAAGG
GTGATGTTACGATGTACCTAAAACTTGAAGGAGGCGGCAATCACAAATGCCAAATGAAGACTACTTACAA
GGCGGCAAAAGAGATTCTTGAAATGCCAGGAGACCATTACATCGGCCATCGCCTCGTCAGGAAAACCGAA
GGCAACATTACTGAGCAGGTAGAAGATGCAGTAGCTCATTCCGCTAGCTGAATCGATGATCTAGAGCTCG
CTGATCAGCCTCGACTGTGCCTTCTAGTTGCCAGCCATCTGTTGTTTGCCCCTCCCCCGTGCCTTCCTTG
ACCCTGGAAGGTGCCACTCCCACTGTCCTTTCCTAATAAAATGAGGAAATTGCATCGCATTGTCTGAGTA
GGTGTCATTCTATTCTGGGGGGTGGGGTGGGGCAGGACAGCAAGGGGGAGGATTGGGAAGACAATAGCAG
GCATGCTGGGGATGCGGTGGGCTCTATGGCTTCTGAGGCGGAAAGAACCTGCAGCCCAAGCTTGGCGTAA
TCATGGTCATAGCTGTTTCCTGTGTGAAATTGTTATCCGCTCACAATTCCACACAACATACGAGCCGGAA
GCATAAAGTGTAAAGCCTGGGGTGCCTAATGAGTGAGCTAACTCACATTAATTGCGTTGCGCTCACTGCC
CGCTTTCCAGTCGGGAAACCTGTCGTGCCAGCGGATCCTTTGTTACTTTATAGAAGAAATTTTGAGTTTT
TGTTTTTTTTTAATAAATAAATAAACATAAATAAATTGTTTGTTGAATTTATTATTAGTATGTAAGTGTA
AATATAATAAAACTTAATATCTATTCAAATTAATAAATAAACCTCGATATACAGACCGATAAAACACATG
CGTCAATTTTACGCATGATTATCTTTAACGTACGTCACAATATGATTATCTTTCTAGGGTTAAAGAGCTC
CAGCTTTTGTTCCCTTTAGTGAGGGTTAATTTCGAGCTTGGCGTAATCATGGTCATAGCTGTTTCCTGTG
TGAAATTGTTATCCGCTCACAATTCCACACAACATACGAGCCGGAAGCATAAAGTGTAAAGCCTGGGGTG
CCTAATGAGTGAGCTAACTCACATTAATTGCGTTGCGCTCACTGCCCGCTTTCCAGTCGGGAAACCTGTC
GTGCCAGCTGCATTAATGAATCGGCCAACGCGCGGGGAGAGGCGGTTTGCGTATTGGGCGCTCTTCCGCT
TCCTCGCTCACTGACTCGCTGCGCTCGGTCGTTCGGCTGCGGCGAGCGGTATCAGCTCACTCAAAGGCGG
TAATACGGTTATCCACAGAATCAGGGGATAACGCAGGAAAGAACATGTGAGCAAAAGGCCAGCAAAAGGC
CAGGAACCGTAAAAAGGCCGCGTTGCTGGCGTTTTTCCATAGGCTCCGCCCCCCTGACGAGCATCACAAA
AATCGACGCTCAAGTCAGAGGTGGCGAAACCCGACAGGACTATAAAGATACCAGGCGTTTCCCCCTGGAA
GCTCCCTCGTGCGCTCTCCTGTTCCGACCCTGCCGCTTACCGGATACCTGTCCGCCTTTCTCCCTTCGGG
AAGCGTGGCGCTTTCTCATAGCTCACGCTGTAGGTATCTCAGTTCGGTGTAGGTCGTTCGCTCCAAGCTG
GGCTGTGTGCACGAACCCCCCGTTCAGCCCGACCGCTGCGCCTTATCCGGTAACTATCGTCTTGAGTCCA
ACCCGGTAAGACACGACTTATCGCCACTGGCAGCAGCCACTGGTAACAGGATTAGCAGAGCGAGGTATGT
AGGCGGTGCTACAGAGTTCTTGAAGTGGTGGCCTAACTACGGCTACACTAGAAGAACAGTATTTGGTATC
TGCGCTCTGCTGAAGCCAGTTACCTTCGGAAAAAGAGTTGGTAGCTCTTGATCCGGCAAACAAACCACCG
CTGGTAGCGGTGGTTTTTTTGTTTGCAAGCAGCAGATTACGCGCAGAAAAAAAGGATCTCAAGAAGATCC
TTTGATCTTTTCTACGGGGTCTGACGCTCAGTGGAACGAAAACTCACGTTAAGGGATTTTGGTCATGAGA
TTATCAAAAAGGATCTTCACCTAGATCCTTTTAAATTAAAAATGAAGTTTTAAATCAATCTAAAGTATAT
ATGAGTAAACTTGGTCTGACAGTTACCAATGCTTAATCAGTGAGGCACCTATCTCAGCGATCTGTCTATT
TCGTTCATCCATAGTTGCCTGACTCCCCGTCGTGTAGATAACTACGATACGGGAGGGCTTACCATCTGGC
CCCAGTGCTGCAATGATACCGCGAGACCCACGCTCACCGGCTCCAGATTTATCAGCAATAAACCAGCCAG
CCGGAAGGGCCGAGCGCAGAAGTGGTCCTGCAACTTTATCCGCCTCCATCCAGTCTATTAATTGTTGCCG
GGAAGCTAGAGTAAGTAGTTCGCCAGTTAATAGTTTGCGCAACGTTGTTGCCATTGCTACAGGCATCGTG
GTGTCACGCTCGTCGTTTGGTATGGCTTCATTCAGCTCCGGTTCCCAACGATCAAGGCGAGTTACATGAT
CCCCCATGTTGTGCAAAAAAGCGGTTAGCTCCTTCGGTCCTCCGATCGTTGTCAGAAGTAAGTTGGCCGC
AGTGTTATCACTCATGGTTATGGCAGCACTGCATAATTCTCTTACTGTCATGCCATCCGTAAGATGCTTT
TCTGTGACTGGTGAGTACTCAACCAAGTCATTCTGAGAATAGTGTATGCGGCGACCGAGTTGCTCTTGCC
CGGCGTCAATACGGGATAATACCGCGCCACATAGCAGAACTTTAAAAGTGCTCATCATTGGAAAACGTTC
TTCGGGGCGAAAACTCTCAAGGATCTTACCGCTGTTGAGATCCAGTTCGATGTAACCCACTCGTGCACCC
AACTGATCTTCAGCATCTTTTACTTTCACCAGCGTTTCTGGGTGAGCAAAAACGGGAAGGCAAAATGCCG
CAAAAAAGGGAATAAGGGCGACACGGAAATGTTGAATACTCATACTCTTCCTTTTTCAATATTATTGAAG
CATTTATCAGGGTTATTGTCTCATGAGCGGATACATATTTGAATGTATTTAGAAAAATAAACAAATAGGG
GTTCCGCGCACATTTCCCCGAAAAGTGCCACCTAAATTGTAAGCGTTAATATTTTGTTAAAATTCGCGTT
AAATTTTTGTTAAATCAGCTCATTTTTTAACCAATAGGCCGAAATCGGCAAAATCCCTTATAAATCAAAA
GAATAGACCGAGATAGGGT
[37 nt withheld, positions 5691-5727]
AAAGAACGTGGACTCCAACGTCAAAGG
[49 nt withheld, positions 5755-5803]
T
[91 nt withheld, positions 5805-5895]
G
[124 nt withheld, positions 5897-6020]
CCCATTCGCCATTCAGGCTGCGCAACTGTTGG
